>Addgene plasmid #100297 | AV09_pDonor.EP.S1.TS | addgene full sequence | sequence record 193531 | Addgene NGS Result
TAATGTGAGTTAGCTCACTCATTAGGCACCCCAGGCTTTACACTTTATGCTTCCGGCTCGTATGTTGTGT
GGAATTGTGAGCGGATAACAATTTCACACAGGAAACAGCTATGACCATGATTACGCCAAGCTCGAAATTA
ACCCTCACTAAAGGGAACAAAAGCTGGAGCTCCACCGCGGTGGCGGCCCGCCGAGCTCGACCCCGCCGCG
CCGCCGCCCGCCCGCGCCGTGCTGGACTCCACCAACGCCGACGGTATCAGCGCCCTGCACCAGGTCAGCG
CCCCCCGCCCGGCGTCTCCCGGGGCCAGGTCCACCCTCTGCTGCGCCACCTGGGGCATCCTCCTTCCCCG
TTGCCAGTCTCGATCCGCCCCGTCGTTCCTGGCCCTGGGCTTTGCCACCCTATGCTGACACCCCGTCCCA
GTCCCCCTTACCATTCCCCTTCGACCACCCCACTTCCGAATTGGAGCCGCTTCAACTGGCCCTGGGCTTA
GCCACTCTGTGCTGACCACTCTGCCCCAGGCCTCCTTACCATTCCCCTTCGACCTACTCTCTTCCGCATT
GGAGTCGCTTTAACTGGCCCTGGCTTTGGCAGCCTGTGCTGACCCATGCAGTCCTCCTTACCATCCCTCC
CTCGACTTCCCCTCTTCCGATGTTGAGCCCCTCCAGCCGGTCCTGGACTTTGTCTCCTTCCCTGCCCTGC
CCTCTCCTGAACCTGAGCCAGCTCCCATAGCTCAGTCTGGTCTATCTGCCTGGCCCTGGCCATTGTCACT
TTGCGCTGCCCTCCTCTCGCCCCCGAGTGCCCTTGCTGTGCCGCCGGAACTCTGCCCTCTAACGCTGCCG
TCTCTCTCCTGAGTCCGGACCACTTTGAGCTCTACTGGCTTCTGCGCCGCCTCTGGCCCACTGTTTCCCC
TTCCCAGGCAGGTCCTGCTTTCTCTGACCTGCATTCTCTCCCCTGGGCCTGTGCCGCTTTCTGTCTGCAG
CTTGTGGCCTGGGTCACCTCTACGGCTGGCCCAGATCCTTCCCTGCCGCCTCCTTCAGGTTCCGTCTTCC
TCCACTCCCTCTTCCCCTTGCTCTCTGCTGTGTTGCTGCCCAAGGATGCTCTTTCCGGAGCACTTCCTTC
TCGGCGCTGCACCACGTGATGTCCTCTGAGCGGATCCTCCCCGTGTCTGGGTCCTCTCCGGGCATCTCTC
CTCCCTCACCCAACCCCATGCCGTCTTCACTCGCTGGGTTCCCTTTTCCTTCTCCTTCTGGGGCCTGTGC
CATCTCTCGTTTCTTAGGATGGCCTTCTCCGACGGATGTCTCCCTTGCGTCCCGCCTCCCCTTCTTGTAG
GCCTGCATCATCACCGTTTTTCTGGACAACCCCAAAGTACCCCGTCTCCCTGGCTTTAGCCACCTCTCCA
TCCTCTTGCTTTCTTTGCCTGGACACCCCGTTCTCCTGTGGATTCGGGTCACCTCTCACTCCTTTCATTT
GGGCAGCTCCCCTACCCCCCTTACCTCTCTAGTCTGTGCTAGCTCTTCCAGCCCCCTGTCATGGCATCTT
CCAGGGGTCCGAGAGCTCAGCTAGTCTTCTTCCTCCAACCCGGGCCCCTATGTCCACTTCAGGACAGCAT
GTTTGCTGCCTCCAGGGATCCTGTGTCCCCGAGCTGGGACCACCTTATATTCCCAGGGCCGGTTAATGTG
GCTCTGGTTCTGGGTACTTTTATCTGTCCCCTCCACCCCACAGTGGGGCAAGCTTCCACGGGGTTGGGGT
TGCGCCTTTTCCAAGGCAGCCCTGGGTTTGCGCAGGGACGCGGCTGCTCTGGGCGTGGTTCCGGGAAACG
CAGCGGCGCCGACCCTGGGTCTCGCACATTCTTCACGTCCGTTCGCAGCGTCACCCGGATCTTCGCCGCT
ACCCTTGTGGGCCCCCCGGCGACGCTTCCTGCTCCGCCCCTAAGTCGGGAAGGTTCCTTGCGGTTCGCGG
CGTGCCGGACGTGACAAACGGAAGCCGCACGTCTCACTAGTACCCTCGCAGACGGACAGCGCCAGGGAGC
AATGGCAGCGCGCCGACCGCGATGGGCTGTGGCCAATAGCGGCTGCTCAGCAGGGCGCGCCGAGAGCAGC
GGCCGGGAAGGGGCGGTGCGGGAGGCGGGGTGTGGGGCGGTAGTGTGGGCCCTGTTCCTGCCCGCGCGGT
GTTCCGCATTCTGCAAGCCTCCGGAGCGCACGTCGGCAGTCGGCTCCCTCGTTGACCGAATCACCGACCT
CTCTCCCCACCGGGTACGTCGCTAGCCCACCATGACCGAGTACAAGCCCACGGTGCGCCTCGCCACCCGC
GACGACGTCCCCCGGGCCGTACGCACCCTCGCCGCCGCGTTCGCCGACTACCCCGCCACGCGCCACACCG
TCGACCCGGACCGCCACATCGAGCGGGTCACCGAGCTGCAAGAACTCTTCCTCACGCGCGTCGGGCTCGA
CATCGGCAAGGTGTGGGTCGCGGACGACGGCGCCGCGGTGGCGGTCTGGACCACGCCGGAGAGCGTCGAA
GCGGGGGCGGTGTTCGCCGAGATCGGCCCGCGCATGGCCGAGTTGAGCGGTTCCCGGCTGGCCGCGCAGC
AACAGATGGAAGGCCTCCTGGCGCCGCACCGGCCCAAGGAGCCCGCGTGGTTCCTGGCCACCGTCGGCGT
CTCGCCCGACCACCAGGGCAAGGGTCTGGGCAGCGCCGTCGTGCTCCCCGGAGTGGAGGCGGCCGAGCGC
GCCGGGGTGCCCGCCTTCCTGGAGACCTCCGCGCCCCGCAACCTCCCCTTCTACGAGCGGCTCGGCTTCA
CCGTCACCGCCGACGTCGAGGTGCCCGAAGGACCGCGCACCTGGTGCATGACCCGCAAGCCCGGTGCCGG
ATCGGGAGAGGGCAGAGGAAGTCTGCTAACATGCGGTGACGTCGAGGAGAATCCTGGCCCACCGGTCGCC
ACCATGGTGAGCAAGGGCGAGGAGCTGTTCACCGGGGTGGTGCCCATCCTGGTCGAGCTGGACGGCGACG
TAAACGGCCACAAGTTCAGCGTGTCCGGCGAGGGCGAGGGCGATGCCACCTACGGCAAGCTGACCCTGAA
GTTCATCTGCACCACCGGCAAGCTGCCCGTGCCCTGGCCCACCCTCGTGACCACCCTGACCTACGGCGTG
CAGTGCTTCAGCCGCTACCCCGACCACATGAAGCAGCACGACTTCTTCAAGTCCGCCATGCCCGAAGGCT
ACGTCCAGGAGCGCACCATCTTCTTCAAGGACGACGGCAACTACAAGACCCGCGCCGAGGTGAAGTTCGA
GGGCGACACCCTGGTGAACCGCATCGAGCTGAAGGGCATCGACTTCAAGGAGGACGGCAACATCCTGGGG
CACAAGCTGGAGTACAACTACAACAGCCACAACGTCTATATCATGGCCGACAAGCAGAAGAACGGCATCA
AGGTGAACTTCAAGATCCGCCACAACATCGAGGACGGCAGCGTGCAGCTCGCCGACCACTACCAGCAGAA
CACCCCCATCGGCGACGGCCCCGTGCTGCTGCCCGACAACCACTACCTGAGCACCCAGTCCGCCCTGAGC
AAAGACCCCAACGAGAAGCGCGATCACATGGTCCTGCTGGAGTTCGTGACCGCCGCCGGGATCACTCTCG
GCATGGACGAGCTGTACAAGTAAAGCGGCCGGCCGCGTCGAGTCTAGGATCAGCCTCGACTGTGCCTTCT
AGTTGCCAGCCATCTGTTGTTTGCCCCTCCCCCGTGCCTTCCTTGACCCTGGAAGGTGCCACTCCCACTG
TCCTTTCCTAATAAAATGAGGAAATTGCATCGCATTGTCTGAGTAGGTGTCATTCTATTCTGGGGGGTGG
GGTGGGGCAGGACAGCAAGGGGGAGGATTGGGAAGACAATAGCAGGCATGCTGGGGATGCGGTGGGCTCT
ATGGAAGCTTTACTAGGGACAGGATTGGTGACAGAAAAGCCCCATCCTTAGGCCTCCTCCTTCCTAGTCT
CCTGATATTGGGTCTAACCCCCACCTCCTGTTAGGCAGATTCCTTATCTGGTGACACACCCCCATTTCCT
GGAGCCATCTCTCTCCTTGCCAGAACCTCTAAGGTTTGCTTACGATGGAGCCAGAGAGGATCCTGGGAGG
GAGAGCTTGGCAGGGGGTGGGAGGGAAGGGGGGGATGCGTGACCTGCCCGGTTCTCAGTGGCCACCCTGC
GCTACCCTCTCCCAGAACCTGAGCTGCTCTGACGCGGCTGTCTGGTGCGTTTCACTGATCCTGGTGCTGC
AGCTTCCTTACACTTCCCAAGAGGAGAAGCAGTTTGGAAAAACAAAATCAGAATAAGTTGGTCCTGAGTT
CTAACTTTGGCTCTTCACCTTTCTAGTCCCCAATTTATATTGTTCCTCCGTGCGTCAGTTTTACCTGTGA
GATAAGGCCAGTAGCCAGCCCCGTCCTGGCAGGGCTGTGGTGAGGAGGGGGGTGTCCGTGTGGAAAACTC
CCTTTGTGAGAATGGTGCGTCCTAGGTGTTCACCAGGTCGTGGCCGCCTCTACTCCCTTTCTCTTTCTCC
ATCCTTCTTTCCTTAAAGAGTCCCCAGTGCTATCTGGGACATATTCCTCCGCCCAGAGCAGGGTCCCGCT
TCCCTAAGGCCCTGCTCTGGGCTTCTGGGTTTGAGTCCTTGGCAAGCCCAGGAGAGGCGCTCAGGCTTCC
CTGTCCCCCTTCCTCGTCCACCATCTCATGCCCCTGGCTCTCCTGCCCCTTCCCTACAGGGGTTCCTGGC
TCTGCTCTTCAGACTGAGCCCCGTTCCCCTGCATCCCCCTTCCCCTGCATCCCCCAGAGGCCCCAGGCCA
CCTACTTGGCCTGGACCCCACGAGAGGCCACCCCAGCCCTGTCTACCAGGCTGCCTTTTGGGTGGATTCT
CCTCCAACTGTGGGGTGACTGCTTGGCAAACTCACTCTTCGGGGTATCCCAGGAGGCCTGGAGCATTGGG
GTGGGCTGGGGTTCAGAGAGGAGGGATTCCCTTCTCAGGTTACGTGGCCAAGAAGCAGGGGAGCTGGGTT
TGGGTCAGGTCTGGGTGTGGGGTGACCAGCTTATGCTGTTTGCCCAGGACAGCCTAGTTTTAGCGCTGAA
ACCCTCAGTCCTAGGTGTTCACCAGGTCGTGGCCGCCTCTACTCCCTTTCTCTTTCTCCATCCTTCTTTC
CTTAAAGAGTCCCCAGTGCTATCTGGGACATATTCCTCCGCCCAGAGCAGGGTCCCGCTTCCCTAAGGCC
CTGCTCTGGGCTTCTGGGTTTGAGTCCTTGGCAAGCCCAGGAGAGGCGCTCAGGCTTCCCTGTCCCCCTT
CCTCGTCCACCATCTCATGCCCCTGGCTCTCCTGCCCCTTCCCTACAGGGGTTCCTGGCTCTGCTCTAAG
GGCGAATTCGATATCAAGCTTATCGATACCGTCGACACGCGTCTGTCCCCTCCACCCCACAGTGGGGCCA
CTAGGGACAGGATTGGTGACAGACTCGACTCGAAGATCTCGAGAAGTACTAGTGGCCACGTGGGCCGTGC
ACCTTAAGCTTTTAAATAAGGAGGAATAACATATGACCATGATTACGCCAAGCTCCAATTCGCCCTATAG
TGAGTCGTATTACAATTCACTGGCCGTCGTTTTACTATGCGGTGTGAAATACCGCACAGATGCGTAAGGA
GAAAATACCGCATCAGGCGCTCTTCCGCTTCCTCGCTCACTGACTCGCTGCGCTCGGTCGTTCGGCTGCG
GCGAGCGGTATCAGCTCACTCAAAGGCGGTAATACGGTTATCCACAGAATCAGGGGATAACGCAGGAAAG
AACATGTGAGCAAAAGGCCAGCAAAAGGCCAGGAACCGTAAAAAGGCCGCGTTGCTGGCGTTTTTCCATA
GGCTCCGCCCCCCTGACGAGCATCACAAAAATCGACGCTCAAGTCAGAGGTGGCGAAACCCGACAGGACT
ATAAAGATACCAGGCGTTTCCCCCTGGAAGCTCCCTCGTGCGCTCTCCTGTTCCGACCCTGCCGCTTACC
GGATACCTGTCCGCCTTTCTCCCTTCGGGAAGCGTGGCGCTTTCTCATAGCTCACGCTGTAGGTATCTCA
GTTCGGTGTAGGTCGTTCGCTCCAAGCTGGGCTGTGTGCACGAACCCCCCGTTCAGCCCGACCGCTGCGC
CTTATCCGGTAACTATCGTCTTGAGTCCAACCCGGTAAGACACGACTTATCGCCACTGGCAGCAGCCACT
GGTAACAGGATTAGCAGAGCGAGGTATGTAGGCGGTGCTACAGAGTTCTTGAAGTGGTGGCCTAACTACG
GCTACACTAGAAGGACAGTATTTGGTATCTGCGCTCTGCTGAAGCCAGTTACCTTCGGAAAAAGAGTTGG
TAGCTCTTGATCCGGCAAACAAACCACCGCTGGTAGCGGTGGTTTTTTTGTTTGCAAGCAGCAGATTACG
CGCAGAAAAAAAGGATCTCAAGAAGATCCTTTGATCTTTTCTACGGGGTCTGACGCTCAGTGGAACGAAA
ACTCACGTTAAGGGATTTTGGTCATGAGATTATCAAAAAGGATCTTCACCTAGATCCTTTTAAATTAAAA
ATGAAGTTTTAAATCAATCTAAAGTATATATGAGTAAACTTGGTCTGACAGTTACCAATGCTTAATCAGT
GAGGCACCTATCTCAGCGATCTGTCTATTTCGTTCATCCATAGTTGCCTGACTCCCCGTCGTGTAGATAA
CTACGATACGGGAGGGCTTACCATCTGGCCCCAGTGCTGCAATGATACCGCGAGACCCACGCTCACCGGC
TCCAGATTTATCAGCAATAAACCAGCCAGCCGGAAGGGCCGAGCGCAGAAGTGGTCCTGCAACTTTATCC
GCCTCCATCCAGTCTATTAATTGTTGCCGGGAAGCTAGAGTAAGTAGTTCGCCAGTTAATAGTTTGCGCA
ACGTTGTTGCCATTGCTGCAGGCATCGTGGTGTCACGCTCGTCGTTTGGTATGGCTTCATTCAGCTCCGG
TTCCCAACGATCAAGGCGAGTTACATGATCCCCCATGTTGTGCAAAAAAGCGGTTAGCTCCTTCGGTCCT
CCGATCGTTGTCAGAAGTAAGTTGGCCGCAGTGTTATCACTCATGGTTATGGCAGCACTGCATAATTCTC
TTACTGTCATGCCATCCGTAAGATGCTTTTCTGTGACTGGTGAGTACTCAACCAAGTCATTCTGAGAATA
GTGTATGCGGCGACCGAGTTGCTCTTGCCCGGCGTCAACACGGGATAATACCGCGCCACATAGCAGAACT
TTAAAAGTGCTCATCATTGGAAAACGTTCTTCGGGGCGAAAACTCTCAAGGATCTTACCGCTGTTGAGAT
CCAGTTCGATGTAACCCACTCGTGCACCCAACTGATCTTCAGCATCTTTTACTTTCACCAGCGTTTCTGG
GTGAGCAAAAACAGGAAGGCAAAATGCCGCAAAAAAGGGAATAAGGGCGACACGGAAATGTTGAATACTC
ATACTCTTCCTTTTTCAAAATTCGATATCAAGCTTATCGATACCGTCGACACGCGTCTGTCCCCTCCACC
CCACAGTGGGGCCACTAGGGACAGGATTGGTGACAGACTCGACTCGAAGATCTCGATTATTGAAGCATTT
ATCAGGGTTATTGTCTCATGAGCGGATACATATTTGAATGTATTTAGAAAAATAAACAAATAGGGGTTCC
GCGCACATTTCCCCGAAAAGTGCCACCTGACGTCTAAGAAACCATTATTATCATGACATTAACCTATAAA
AATAGGCGTATCACGAGGCCCTTTCGTCTTCAAGAATTGGAAACAGCTATGACCATGATTACGCCAAGCT
CGAAATTAACCCTCACTAAAGGGAACAAAAGCTGGTACGAGGACAGGCTGGAGCCATGGGCATGGCTACT
CAAGCTGATTTGATGGAGTTGGACATGGCCATGGCTGGTGACCACGTCGTGGAATGCCTTCGAATTCAGC
ACCTGCACATGGGACGTCGACCTGAGGTAATTAGTACCGCGGCC
Features (pLannotate 1.2.2; 25 found; start..end, strand, type, name):
      1..22      +  protein_bind   CAP binding site: CAP binding activates transcription in the presence of cAMP. E. coli catabolite activator protein
     37..67      +  promoter       lac promoter: promoter for the E. coli lac operon
     75..91      +  protein_bind   lac operator: The lac repressor binds to the lac operator to inhibit transcription in E. coli. This inhibition can be relieved by adding lactose or isopropyl-β-D-thiogalactopyranoside (IPTG). lac repressor encoded by lacI
    136..154     +  promoter       T3 promoter: promoter for bacteriophage T3 RNA polymerase
    167..188     +  misc_feature   MCS (fragment): pBluescript multiple cloning site
    190..273     +  CDS            PPP1R12C (fragment): PP12C_HUMAN - Also known as LENG3, MBS85 From Homo sapiens (Human).
   1108..1609    +  misc_feature   HA-L: left homology arm from the adeno-associated virus integration site (AAVS1) within intron 1 of the human PPP1R12C gene
   1740..2223    +  promoter       hPGK promoter: human phosphoglycerate kinase 1 promoter
   2272..2868    +  CDS            PuroR: puromycin N-acetyltransferase; pac from Streptomyces alboniger; confers resistance to puromycin
   2944..3663    +  CDS            EGFP: the original enhanced GFP (Yang et al., 1996) mammalian codon-optimized
   3700..3924    +  polyA_signal   bGH poly(A) signal: bovine growth hormone polyadenylation signal
   3932..4768    +  misc_feature   HA-R: right homology arm from the adeno-associated virus integration site (AAVS1) within intron 1 of the human PPP1R12C gene
   5118..5387    +  misc_feature   HA-R (fragment): right homology arm from the adeno-associated virus integration site (AAVS1) within intron 1 of the human PPP1R12C gene
   5394..5426    +  misc_feature   MCS (fragment): pBluescript multiple cloning site
   5432..5458    +  misc_feature   HA-L (fragment): left homology arm from the adeno-associated virus integration site (AAVS1) within intron 1 of the human PPP1R12C gene
   5542..5559    +  CDS            minicistron (fragment): synthetic cistron containing a ribosome binding site (Shine-Dalgarno sequence), for enhancing the bacterial expression of a downstream cistron (Schoner, 1997) This first cistron should terminate 3 bp upstream of the ATG for the second cistron.
   5594..5612    -  promoter       T7 promoter: promoter for bacteriophage T7 RNA polymerase
   5615..5635    +  CDS            lacZα (fragment): LacZα fragment of β-galactosidase; lacZ fragment
   5636..5687    +  misc_feature   bom (fragment): basis of mobility region from pBR322
   5873..6461    -  rep_origin     ori: high-copy-number ColE1/pMB1/pBR322/pUC origin of replication
   6632..7492    -  CDS            AmpR: β-lactamase; bla; confers resistance to ampicillin, carbenicillin, and related antibiotics
   7509..7540    +  misc_feature   MCS (fragment): pBluescript multiple cloning site
   7546..7572    +  misc_feature   HA-L (fragment): left homology arm from the adeno-associated virus integration site (AAVS1) within intron 1 of the human PPP1R12C gene
   7616..7703    -  promoter       AmpR promoter (fragment): bla
   7844..7862    +  promoter       T3 promoter: promoter for bacteriophage T3 RNA polymerase
