[The description below was written by a language model from this plasmid's Addgene catalogue record and pLannotate feature annotations shown in this document.]
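Description:
AV09_pDonor.EP.S1.TS is a homology-directed repair donor plasmid for inserting a selectable reporter cassette at the human AAVS1 safe-harbour locus, which lies in intron 1 of PPP1R12C. It is listed as built on a pBR322 backbone of about 8 kb. The feature table, generated from a full sequencing result of 8,024 nt, shows a high-copy ColE1/pMB1-type origin and an ampicillin resistance gene for propagation in E. coli. It also shows pBluescript-like remnants: lac promoter/operator, T3 and T7 promoters, and multiple cloning site fragments.

The payload is a PuroR.T2A.EGFP expression unit. A human PGK promoter drives puromycin N-acetyltransferase followed by EGFP, and the unit ends in a bovine growth hormone polyadenylation signal. According to the insert name, the two coding regions are joined by a T2A self-cleaving peptide, which is not separately annotated but fits the short gap between the two coding sequences. One transcript should therefore yield both drug resistance and green fluorescence, allowing puromycin selection and fluorescence scoring of targeted cells. The cassette is flanked by left and right AAVS1 homology arms, and a PPP1R12C fragment is annotated upstream of the left arm.

The "TS" in the name reflects the depositor's note that the targeting module is itself flanked by the target site for the AAVS1 guide RNA. The short duplicated homology-arm fragments annotated outside the main arms may correspond to these sites, although the annotation does not label them as such. The donor is meant to be co-delivered with that guide RNA and either SpCas9 or the SpCas9 D10A nickase. The nuclease or nickase then acts on both the chromosomal locus and the donor. With the nickase, this is the "in trans paired nicking" approach, which aims at seamless knock-in without double-stranded DNA breaks.
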