Addgene plasmid #100297: AV09_pDonor.EP.S1.TS
Purpose: AAVS1-targeting expression plasmid
Depositing lab: Manuel Goncalves. Publication: In trans paired nicking triggers seamless genome editing without double-stranded DNA cutting. Chen X, Janssen JM, Liu J, Maggio I, 't Jong AEJ, Mikkers HMM, Goncalves MAFV. Nat Commun. 2017 Sep 22;8(1):657. doi: 10.1038/s41467-017-00687-1. PubMed 28939824.
Backbone
  Vector backbone: pBR322
  Total vector size (bp): 8041
  Vector type: Mammalian Expression, CRISPR, Synthetic Biology
  Selectable markers: Puromycin
Growth in bacteria
  Bacterial resistance: Ampicillin, 100 μg/mL
  Growth temperature: 37°C
  Growth strain: DH5alpha
  Copy number: High Copy
Gene/Insert
  Gene/Insert name: PuroR.T2A.EGFP expression unit
  Species: H. sapiens (human), Synthetic
  Insert size (bp): 2185
Terms and licenses: Academic/Nonprofit Terms; Industry Terms: Not Available to Industry
Depositor comments: Combine this donor plasmid with SpCas9 or SpCas9.D10A with Addgene plasmid 41818 gRNA_AAVS1-T2; Mali et al. (named pgRNA.S1 in Chen et al. 2017) for inducing homology-directed AAVS1 targeting. This donor plasmid has its targeting module flanked by the target site (TS) for gRNA.S1: 5’-CTGTCCCCTCCACCCCACAGTggggccactagggacaggattggTGACAGA-3’.
How to cite: AV09_pDonor.EP.S1.TS was a gift from Manuel Goncalves (Addgene plasmid # 100297 ; http://n2t.net/addgene:100297 ; RRID:Addgene_100297)
